>Addgene plasmid #123368 | TRAV1-2 | addgene full sequence | sequence record 243716 | Addgene NGS Result
TCGCGCGTTTCGGTGATGACGGTGAAAACCTCTGACACATGCAGCTCCCGGAGACGGTCACAGCTTGTCT
GTAAGCGGATGCCGGGAGCAGACAAGCCCGTCAGGGCGCGTCAGCGGGTGTTGGCGGGTGTCGGGGCTGG
CTTAACTATGCGGCATCAGAGCAGATTGTACTGAGAGTGCACCATATGCGGTGTGAAATACCGCACAGAT
GCGTAAGGAGAAAATACCGCATCAGGCGCCATTCGCCATTCAGGCTGCGCAACTGTTGGGAAGGGCGATC
GGTGCGGGCCTCTTCGCTATTACGCCAGCTGGCGAAAGGGGGATGTGCTGCAAGGCGATTAAGTTGGGTA
ACGCCAGGGTTTTCCCAGTCACGACGTTGTAAAACGACGGCCAGAGAATTCGAGCTCGGTACCTCGCGAA
TACATCTAGATGGTCTCTACCTGAACAAGGTGTTCCCACCCGAGGTCGCTGTGTTTGAGCCATCAGAAGC
AGAGATCTCCCACACCCAAAAGGCCACACTGGTGTGCCTGGCCACAGGCTTCTTCCCCGACCACGTGGAG
CTGAGCTGGTGGGTGAATGGGAAGGAGGTGCACAGTGGGGTCAGCACGGACCCGCAGCCCCTCAAGGAGC
AGCCCGCCCTCAATGACTCCAGATACTGCCTGAGCAGCCGCCTGAGGGTTTCGGCCACCTTCTGGCAGAA
CCCCCGCAACCACTTCCGCTGTCAAGTCCAGTTCTACGGGCTCTCGGAGAATGACGAGTGGACCCAGGAT
AGGGCCAAACCCGTCACCCAGATCGTCAGCGCCGAGGCCTGGGGTAGAGCAGACTGTGGCTTTACCTCGG
TGTCCTACCAGCAAGGGGTCCTGTCTGCCACCATCCTCTATGAGATCCTGCTAGGGAAGGCCACCCTGTA
TGCTGTGCTGGTCAGCGCCCTTGTGTTGATGGCCATGGTCAAGAGAAAGGATTTCAGGAGGAGGAGGAGC
GGCAGTGGAGTGAAACAGACTTTGAATTTTGACCTTCTCAAGTTGGCGGGAGACGTGGAGTCCAACCCAG
GGCCCATGTGGGGAGTTTTCCTTCTTTATGTTTCCATGAAGATGGGAGGCACTACAGGACAAAACATTGA
CCAGCCCACTGAGATGACAGCTACGGAAGGTGCCATTGTCCAGATCAACTGCACGTACCAGACATCTGGG
TTCAACGGGCTGTTCTGGTACCAGCAACATGCTGGCGAAGCACCCACATTTCTGTCTTACAATGTTCTGG
ATGGTTTGGAGGAGAAAGGTCGTTTTTCTTCATTCCTTAGTCGGTCTAAAGGGTACAGTTACCTCCTTTT
GAAGGAGCTCCAGATGAAAGACTCTGCCTCTTACTGAGACCATCGGATCCCGGGCCCGTCGACTGCAGAG
GCCTGCATGCAAGCTTGGTGTAATCATGGTCATAGCTGTTTCCTGTGTGAAATTGTTATCCGCTCACAAT
TCCACACAACATACGAGCCGGAAGCATAAAGTGTAAAGCCTGGGGTGCCTAATGAGTGAGCTAACTCACA
TTAATTGCGTTGCGCTCACTGCCCGCTTTCCAGTCGGGAAACCTGTCGTGCCAGCTGCATTAATGAATCG
GCCAACGCGCGGGGAGAGGCGGTTTGCGTATTGGGCGCTCTTCCGCTTCCTCGCTCACTGACTCGCTGCG
CTCGGTCGTTCGGCTGCGGCGAGCGGTATCAGCTCACTCAAAGGCGGTAATACGGTTATCCACAGAATCA
GGGGATAACGCAGGAAAGAACATGTGAGCAAAAGGCCAGCAAAAGGCCAGGAACCGTAAAAAGGCCGCGT
TGCTGGCGTTTTTCCATAGGCTCCGCCCCCCTGACGAGCATCACAAAAATCGACGCTCAAGTCAGAGGTG
GCGAAACCCGACAGGACTATAAAGATACCAGGCGTTTCCCCCTGGAAGCTCCCTCGTGCGCTCTCCTGTT
CCGACCCTGCCGCTTACCGGATACCTGTCCGCCTTTCTCCCTTCGGGAAGCGTGGCGCTTTCTCATAGCT
CACGCTGTAGGTATCTCAGTTCGGTGTAGGTCGTTCGCTCCAAGCTGGGCTGTGTGCACGAACCCCCCGT
TCAGCCCGACCGCTGCGCCTTATCCGGTAACTATCGTCTTGAGTCCAACCCGGTAAGACACGACTTATCG
CCACTGGCAGCAGCCACTGGTAACAGGATTAGCAGAGCGAGGTATGTAGGCGGTGCTACAGAGTTCTTGA
AGTGGTGGCCTAACTACGGCTACACTAGAAGAACAGTATTTGGTATCTGCGCTCTGCTGAAGCCAGTTAC
CTTCGGAAAAAGAGTTGGTAGCTCTTGATCCGGCAAACAAACCACCGCTGGTAGCGGTGGTTTTTTTGTT
TGCAAGCAGCAGATTACGCGCAGAAAAAAAGGATCTCAAGAAGATCCTTTGATCTTTTCTACGGGGTCTG
ACGCTCAGTGGAACGAAAACTCACGTTAAGGGATTTTGGTCATGAGATTATCAAAAAGGATCTTCACCTA
GATCCTTTTAAATTAAAAATGAAGTTTTAAATCAAGCCCAATCTGAATAATGTTACAACCAATTAACCAA
TTCTGATTAGAAAAACTCATCGAGCATCAAATGAAACTGCAATTTATTCATATCAGGATTATCAATACCA
TATTTTTGAAAAAGCCGTTTCTGTAATGAAGGAGAAAACTCACCGAGGCAGTTCCATAGGATGGCAAGAT
CCTGGTATCGGTCTGCGATTCCGACTCGTCCAACATCAATACAACCTATTAATTTCCCCTCGTCAAAAAT
AAGGTTATCAAGTGAGAAATCACCATGAGTGACGACTGAATCCGGTGAGAATGGCAAAAGTTTATGCATT
TCTTTCCAGACTTGTTCAACAGGCCAGCCATTACGCTCGTCATCAAAATCACTCGCATCAACCAAACCGT
TATTCATTCGTGATTGCGCCTGAGCGAGACGAAATACGCGATCGCTGTTAAAAGGACAATTACAAACAGG
AATCGAATGCAACCGGCGCAGGAACACTGCCAGCGCATCAACAATATTTTCACCTGAATCAGGATATTCT
TCTAATACCTGGAATGCTGTTTTTCCGGGGATCGCAGTGGTGAGTAACCATGCATCATCAGGAGTACGGA
TAAAATGCTTGATGGTCGGAAGAGGCATAAATTCCGTCAGCCAGTTTAGTCTGACCATCTCATCTGTAAC
ATCATTGGCAACGCTACCTTTGCCATGTTTCAGAAACAACTCTGGCGCATCGGGCTTCCCATACAAGCGA
TAGATTGTCGCACCTGATTGCCCGACATTATCGCGAGCCCATTTATACCCATATAAATCAGCATCCATGT
TGGAATTTAATCGCGGCCTCGACGTTTCCCGTTGAATATGGCTCATAACACCCCTTGTATTACTGTTTAT
GTAAGCAGACAGTTTTATTGTTCATGATGATATATTTTTATCTTGTGCAATGTAACATCAGAGATTTTGA
GACACGGGCCAGAGCTGCA
Features (pLannotate 1.2.2; 12 found; start..end, strand, type, name):
    137..236     +  misc_feature   bom (fragment): basis of mobility region from pBR322
    242..399     -  CDS            lacZα (fragment): LacZα fragment of β-galactosidase; lacZ fragment
    441..965     +  CDS            TRBC1: TRBC1_HUMAN - Experimental evidence at protein level: Swiss-Prot protein existence level 1. Constant region of T cell receptor (TR) beta chain (PubMed:24600447). Alpha-beta T cell receptors are antigen specific receptors which are essential to the immune response and are present on the cell surface of T lymphocytes. Recognize peptide-major histocompatibility (MH) (pMH) complexes that are displayed by antigen presenting cells (APC), a prerequisite for efficient T cell adaptive immunity against pathogens (PubMed:25493333). Binding of alpha-beta TR to pMH complex initiates TR-CD3 clustering on th
    990..1055    +  CDS            F2A: 2A peptide from foot-and-mouth disease virus polyprotein Eukaryotic ribosomes fail to insert a peptide bond between the Gly and Pro residues, yielding separate polypeptides.
   1056..1364    +  CDS            TRAV1-2: TVA12_HUMAN - Protein inferred from homology: Swiss-Prot protein existence level 3. V region of the variable domain of T cell receptor (TR) alpha chain that participates in the antigen recognition (PubMed:24600447). Alpha-beta T cell receptors are antigen specific receptors which are essential to the immune response and are present on the cell surface of T lymphocytes. Recognize peptide-major histocompatibility (MH) (pMH) complexes that are displayed by antigen presenting cells (APC), a prerequisite for efficient T cell adaptive immunity against pathogens (PubMed:25493333). Binding of alpha-be
   1453..1469    -  protein_bind   lac operator: The lac repressor binds to the lac operator to inhibit transcription in E. coli. This inhibition can be relieved by adding lactose or isopropyl-β-D-thiogalactopyranoside (IPTG). lac repressor encoded by lacI
   1477..1507    -  promoter       lac promoter: promoter for the E. coli lac operon
   1522..1543    -  protein_bind   CAP binding site: CAP binding activates transcription in the presence of cAMP. E. coli catabolite activator protein
   1556..1648    -  CDS            lacI (fragment): lac repressor; lacI; The lac repressor binds to the lac operator to inhibit transcription in E. coli. This inhibition can be relieved by adding lactose or isopropyl-β-D-thiogalactopyranoside (IPTG).
   1831..2419    -  rep_origin     ori: high-copy-number ColE1/pMB1/pBR322/pUC origin of replication
   2597..3406    -  CDS            KanR: aminoglycoside phosphotransferase; aph(3')-Ia; confers resistance to kanamycin in bacteria or G418 (Geneticin®) in eukaryotes
   3513..35      +  CDS            rop (fragment) (across the origin): Rop protein, which maintains plasmids at low copy number; rop
