[The description below was written by a language model from this plasmid's Addgene catalogue record and pLannotate feature annotations shown in this document.]
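Description:
TRAV1-2 is a small (about 3.5 kb) bacterial cloning plasmid built on the pUC57-kanamycin backbone, serving as a modular part for assembling T-cell receptor (TCR) expression constructs. It is propagated in E. coli at high copy from a ColE1/pUC-type origin and selected with kanamycin through the aph(3')-Ia (KanR) gene. The remaining backbone annotations are the usual pUC remnants: a lac promoter, lac operator and CAP binding site, and fragments of lacZα, lacI, bom and rop. Although catalogued as a bacterial expression vector, the feature table shows no eukaryotic promoter or polyadenylation signal. The lac promoter lies on the opposite strand from the insert, so the plasmid appears to act as a storage and donor vector rather than an expression construct in its own right.

The annotated insert is more than the variable gene alone. Reading in one direction, it carries a TCR beta-chain constant region (matched to human TRBC1), then an F2A ribosomal-skipping peptide from foot-and-mouth disease virus, then the wild-type human TRAV1-2 alpha-chain variable segment. This layout suggests a pre-made central block for a bicistronic TCR cassette, in which a beta chain ending in its constant region is separated by the 2A peptide from the start of the alpha chain. This would allow both chains to be translated from one transcript as separate polypeptides. The beta variable region, the CDR3/junction segments and the alpha constant region are not annotated here and would presumably come from other parts. The depositor notes Golden Gate as the cloning method, consistent with use in a V-gene library for TCR construction, although the Type IIS sites involved are not recorded.
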