Addgene plasmid #123368: TRAV1-2
Purpose: construction of TCR
Depositing lab: Catherine Wu. Depositing organization: Dana-Farber Cancer Institute. Publication: A cloning and expression system to probe T-cell receptor specificity and assess functional avidity to neoantigens. Hu Z, Anandappa AJ, Sun J, Kim J, Leet DE, Bozym DJ, Chen C, Williams L, Shukla SA, Zhang W, Tabbaa D, Steelman S, Olive O, Livak KJ, Kishi H, Muraguchi A, Guleria I, Stevens J, Lane WJ, Burkhardt UE, Fritsch EF, Neuberg D, Ott PA, Keskin DB, Hacohen N, Wu CJ. Blood. 2018 Nov 1;132(18):1911-1921. doi: 10.1182/blood-2018-04-843763. Epub 2018 Aug 27. PubMed 30150207.
Backbone
  Vector backbone: pUC57-kanamycin
  Vector type: Bacterial Expression
Growth in bacteria
  Bacterial resistance: Kanamycin, 50 μg/mL
  Growth temperature: 37°C
  Growth strain: DH5alpha
  Copy number: High Copy
Gene/Insert
  Gene/Insert name: TRAV1-2
  Species: H. sapiens (human)
  Mutation: WT
  Entrez Gene: TRAV1-2 (a.k.a. TCRAV1S2, TCRAV7S2, TRAV12)
  Cloning method: Unknown
Terms and licenses: Academic/Nonprofit Terms; Industry Terms: Not Available to Industry
Depositor comments: Cloning Method: Golden Gate.
How to cite: TRAV1-2 was a gift from Catherine Wu (Addgene plasmid # 123368 ; http://n2t.net/addgene:123368 ; RRID:Addgene_123368)
